>Addgene plasmid #142689 | TFORF0775 | addgene full sequence | sequence record 397766 | Addgene NGS Result
TTAATGTAGTCTTATGCAATACTCTTGTAGTCTTGCAACATGGTAACGATGAGTTAGCAACATGCCTTAC
AAGGAGAGAAAAAGCACCGTGCATGCCGATTGGTGGAAGTAAGGTGGTACGATCGTGCCTTATTAGGAAG
GCAACAGACGGGTCTGACATGGATTGGACGAACCACTGAATTGCCGCATTGCAGAGATATTGTATTTAAG
TGCCTAGCTCGATACATAAACGGGTCTCTCTGGTTAGACCAGATCTGAGCCTGGGAGCTCTCTGGCTAAC
TAGGGAACCCACTGCTTAAGCCTCAATAAAGCTTGCCTTGAGTGCTTCAAGTAGTGTGTGCCCGTCTGTT
GTGTGACTCTGGTAACTAGAGATCCCTCAGACCCTTTTAGTCAGTGTGGAAAATCTCTAGCAGTGGCGCC
CGAACAGGGACTTGAAAGCGAAAGGGAAACCAGAGGAGCTCTCTCGACGCAGGACTCGGCTTGCTGAAGC
GCGCACGGCAAGAGGCGAGGGGCGGCGACTGGTGAGTACGCCAAAAATTTTGACTAGCGGAGGCTAGAAG
GAGAGAGATGGGTGCGAGAGCGTCAGTATTAAGCGGGGGAGAATTAGATCGCGATGGGAAAAAATTCGGT
TAAGGCCAGGGGGAAAGAAAAAATATAAATTAAAACATATAGTATGGGCAAGCAGGGAGCTAGAACGATT
CGCAGTTAATCCTGGCCTGTTAGAAACATCAGAAGGCTGTAGACAAATACTGGGACAGCTACAACCATCC
CTTCAGACAGGATCAGAAGAACTTAGATCATTATATAATACAGTAGCAACCCTCTATTGTGTGCATCAAA
GGATAGAGATAAAAGACACCAAGGAAGCTTTAGACAAGATAGAGGAAGAGCAAAACAAAAGTAAGACCAC
CGCACAGCAAGCGGCCGCTGATCTTCAGACCTGGAGGAGGAGATATGAGGGACAATTGGAGAAGTGAATT
ATATAAATATAAAGTAGTAAAAATTGAACCATTAGGAGTAGCACCCACCAAGGCAAAGAGAAGAGTGGTG
CAGAGAGAAAAAAGAGCAGTGGGAATAGGAGCTTTGTTCCTTGGGTTCTTGGGAGCAGCAGGAAGCACTA
TGGGCGCAGCGTCAATGACGCTGACGGTACAGGCCAGACAATTATTGTCTGGTATAGTGCAGCAGCAGAA
CAATTTGCTGAGGGCTATTGAGGCGCAACAGCATCTGTTGCAACTCACAGTCTGGGGCATCAAGCAGCTC
CAGGCAAGAATCCTGGCTGTGGAAAGATACCTAAAGGATCAACAGCTCCTGGGGATTTGGGGTTGCTCTG
GAAAACTCATTTGCACCACTGCTGTGCCTTGGAATGCTAGTTGGAGTAATAAATCTCTGGAACAGATTTG
GAATCACACGACCTGGATGGAGTGGGACAGAGAAATTAACAATTACACAAGCTTAATACACTCCTTAATT
GAAGAATCGCAAAACCAGCAAGAAAAGAATGAACAAGAATTATTGGAATTAGATAAATGGGCAAGTTTGT
GGAATTGGTTTAACATAACAAATTGGCTGTGGTATATAAAATTATTCATAATGATAGTAGGAGGCTTGGT
AGGTTTAAGAATAGTTTTTGCTGTACTTTCTATAGTGAATAGAGTTAGGCAGGGATATTCACCATTATCG
TTTCAGACCCACCTCCCAACCCCGAGGGGACCCATGCATTGCATCTCAATTAGTCAGCAACCAGGTGTGG
AAAGTCCCCAGGCTCCCCAGCAGGCAGAAGTATGCAAAGCATGCGTCTCAATTAGTCAGCAACCATAGTC
CCGCCCCTAACTCCGCCCATCCCGCCCCTAACTCCGCCCAGTTCCGCCCATTCTCCGCCCCATGGCTGAC
TAATTTTTTTTATTTATGCAGAGGCCGAGGCCGCCTCGGCCTCTGAGCTATTCCAGAAGTAGTGAGGAGG
CTTTTTTGGAGGCCTAGGCTTTTGCAAAAAGCTTTCTAGAGGTACCACCGGAGCTTACCATGACCGAGTA
CAAGCCCACGGTGCGCCTCGCCACCCGCGACGACGTCCCCAGGGCCGTACGCACCCTCGCCGCCGCGTTC
GCCGACTACCCCGCCACGCGCCACACCGTCGATCCGGACCGCCACATCGAGCGGGTCACCGAGCTGCAAG
AACTCTTCCTCACGCGCGTCGGGCTCGACATCGGCAAGGTGTGGGTCGCGGACGACGGCGCCGCCGTGGC
GGTCTGGACCACGCCGGAGAGCGTCGAAGCGGGGGCGGTGTTCGCCGAGATCGGCCCGCGCATGGCCGAG
TTGAGCGGTTCCCGGCTGGCCGCGCAGCAACAGATGGAAGGCCTCCTGGCGCCGCACCGGCCCAAGGAGC
CCGCGTGGTTCCTGGCCACCGTCGGCGTCTCGCCCGACCACCAGGGCAAGGGTCTGGGCAGCGCCGTCGT
GCTCCCCGGAGTGGAGGCGGCCGAGCGCGCCGGGGTGCCCGCCTTCCTGGAGACCTCCGCGCCCCGCAAC
CTCCCCTTCTACGAGCGGCTCGGCTTCACCGTCACCGCCGACGTCGAGGTGCCCGAAGGACCGCGCACCT
GGTGCATGACCCGCAAGCCCGGTGCCAGTTAACGAATTCTAGATCTTGAGACAAATGGCAGTATTCATCC
ACAATTTTAAAAGAAAAGGGGGGATTGGGGGGTACAGTGCAGGGGAAAGAATAGTAGACATAATAGCAAC
AGACATACAAACTAAAGAATTACAAAAACAAATTACAAAAATTCAAAATTTTCGGGTTTATTACAGGGAC
AGCAGAGATCCACTTTGGCGCCGGCTCGAGGCCTGCAGGTGCAAAGATGGATAAAGTTTTAAACAGAGAG
GAATCTTTGCAGCTAATGGACCTTCTAGGTCTTGAAAGGAGTGGGAATTGGCTCCGGTGCCCGTCAGTGG
GCAGAGCGCACATCGCCCACAGTCCCCGAGAAGTTGGGGGGAGGGGTCGGCAATTGAACCGGTGCCTAGA
GAAGGTGGCGCGGGGTAAACTGGGAAAGTGATGTCGTGTACTGGCTCCGCCTTTTTCCCGAGGGTGGGGG
AGAACCGTATATAAGTGCAGTAGTCGCCGTGAACGTTCTTTTTCGCAACGGGTTTGCCGCCAGAACACAG
GTAAGTGCCGTGTGTGGTTCCCGCGGGCCTGGCCTCTTTACGGGTTATGGCCCTTGCGTGCCTTGAATTA
CTTCCACCTGGCTGCAGTACGTGATTCTTGATCCCGAGCTTCGGGTTGGAAGTGGGTGGGAGAGTTCGAG
GCCTTGCGCTTAAGGAGCCCCTTCGCCTCGTGCTTGAGTTGAGGCCTGGCCTGGGCGCTGGGGCCGCCGC
GTGCGAATCTGGTGGCACCTTCGCGCCTGTCTCGCTGCTTTCGATAAGTCTCTAGCCATTTAAAATTTTT
GATGACCTGCTGCGACGCTTTTTTTCTGGCAAGATAGTCTTGTAAATGCGGGCCAAGATCTGCACACTGG
TATTTCGGTTTTTGGGGCCGCGGGCGGCGACGGGGCCCGTGCGTCCCAGCGCACATGTTCGGCGAGGCGG
GGCCTGCGAGCGCGGCCACCGAGAATCGGACGGGGGTAGTCTCAAGCTGGCCGGCCTGCTCTGGTGCCTG
GCCTCGCGCCGCCGTGTATCGCCCCGCCCTGGGCGGCAAGGCTGGCCCGGTCGGCACCAGTTGCGTGAGC
GGAAAGATGGCCGCTTCCCGGCCCTGCTGCAGGGAGCTCAAAATGGAGGACGCGGCGCTCGGGAGAGCGG
GCGGGTGAGTCACCCACACAAAGGAAAAGGGCCTTTCCGTCCTCAGCCGTCGCTTCATGTGACTCCACGG
AGTACCGGGCGCCGTCCAGGCACCTCGATTAGTTCTCGAGCTTTTGGAGTACGTCGTCTTTAGGTTGGGG
GGAGGGGTTTTATGCGATGGAGTTTCCCCACACTGAGTGGGTGGAGACTGAAGTTAGGCCAGCTTGGCAC
TTGATGTAATTCTCCTTGGAATTTGCCCTTTTTGAGTTTGGATCTTGGTTCATTCTCAAGCCTCAGACAG
TGGTTCAAAGTTTTTTTCTTCCATTTCAGGTGTCGTGAGGCTAGCACCGCCACCATGGTAGACAAAACCC
CAGTTATGTGTTCTCATTTTGCCCAAGATGTTTGGCCAGAGCACAGCATAAAAGATTCTTTCCAAAAAGT
GATACTGAGAACATATGGAAAATATGGACATGAGAATTTACAGCTAAGAAAAGACCATAAAAGTGTGGAT
GCATGTAAGGTGTACAAAGGAGGTTATAATGGACTTAACCAGTGTTTGACAACTACTGACAGCAAGATAT
TTCAGTGTGATAAATATGTGAAAGTCTTTCATAAATTTCCAAATGTAAATAGAAATAAGATAAGACATAC
TGGAAAGAAACCTTTCAAATGTAAAAACCGTGGCAAATCATTTTGCATGCTTTCACAATTAACTCAACAT
AAGAAAATTCATACTAGAGAGTATTCTTACAAATGTGAAGAATGTGGTAAAGCCTTTAACTGGTCCTCAA
CCCTTACTAAACATAAGATAATTCATACTGGAGAAAAACCCTACAAATGTGAAGAATGTGGCAAAGCTTT
TAACCGGTCCTCAAATCTTACTAAACATAAAATAATTCATACTGGAGAGAAACCCTACAAATGTGAAGAA
TGTGGCAAAGCTTTTAACCGGTCCTCAACCCTTACTAAACATAAAAGAATTCATACAGAAGAGAAACCCT
ACAAATGTGAAGAATGTGGCAAGGCCTTTAACCAGTTCTCGATTCTTAATAAACATAAGAGAATTCATAT
GGAAGATAAACCCTACAAATGTGAAGAATGTGGCAAAGCCTTTAGAGTATTCTCAATTCTTAAAAAACAT
AAGATAATCCATACTGGGGAAAAACCATACAAATGTGAAGAATGTGGCAAAGCCTTTAACCAGTTCTCAA
ACCTTACTAAACATAAGATAATTCATACTGGAGAGAAACCCTACAAATGTGATGAATGTGGCAAAGCCTT
TAACCAGTCCTCAACCCTTACTAAACATAAAAGAATTCATACGGGAGAAAAACCCTACAAATGTGAAGAA
TGTGGCAAAGCTTTTAAACAGTCCTCAACCCTTACTGAACATAAGATAATTCATACTGGAGAGAAACCCT
ACAAATGTGAAAAATGTGGCAAGGCCTTTAGCTGGTCCTCAGCTTTTACTAAACATAAGAGAAATCATAT
GGAAGATAAACCCTACAAATGTGAAGAATGTGGCAAAGCCTTTAGTGTATTCTCAACCCTTACTAAACAT
AAAATAATTCATACTAGAGAAAAACCCTACAAATGTGAAGAATGTGGCAAAGCCTTTAACCAGTCCTCAA
TTTTTACTAAACATAAGATAATTCACACTGAAGGGAAATCCTACAAATGTGAAAAATGTGGCAATGCTTT
TAACCAGTCCTCAAACCTTACTGCACGTAAGATAATTTATACTGGAGAGAAACCCTACAAATATGAAGAA
TGTGACAAAGCCTTTAACAAGTTCTCAACCCTTATTACACATCAGATAATTTATACTGGAGAGAAACCCT
GCAAACATGAATGTGGCAGAGCCTTTAACAAATCCTCAAATTATACTAAAGAGAAACTACAAACCTAGTA
ATGAACTAGTCCGTAACTTGAAAGTATTTCGATTTCTTGGCTTTATATATCTTGTGGAAAGGACGACCAG
CTCGGCCTTTAGGATCACTTACGCGTTAAGTCGACAATCAACCTCTGGATTACAAAATTTGTGAAAGATT
GACTGGTATTCTTAACTATGTTGCTCCTTTTACGCTATGTGGATACGCTGCTTTAATGCCTTTGTATCAT
GCTATTGCTTCCCGTATGGCTTTCATTTTCTCCTCCTTGTATAAATCCTGGTTGCTGTCTCTTTATGAGG
AGTTGTGGCCCGTTGTCAGGCAACGTGGCGTGGTGTGCACTGTGTTTGCTGACGCAACCCCCACTGGTTG
GGGCATTGCCACCACCTGTCAGCTCCTTTCCGGGACTTTCGCTTTCCCCCTCCCTATTGCCACGGCGGAA
CTCATCGCCGCCTGCCTTGCCCGCTGCTGGACAGGGGCTCGGCTGTTGGGCACTGACAATTCCGTGGTGT
TGTCGGGGAAATCATCGTCCTTTCCTTGGCTGCTCGCCTGTGTTGCCACCTGGATTCTGCGCGGGACGTC
CTTCTGCTACGTCCCTTCGGCCCTCAATCCAGCGGACCTTCCTTCCCGCGGCCTGCTGCCGGCTCTGCGG
CCTCTTCCGCGTCTTCGCCTTCGCCCTCAGACGAGTCGGATCTCCCTTTGGGCCGCCTCCCCGCGTCGAC
TTTAAGACCAATGACTTACAAGGCAGCTGTAGATCTTAGCCACTTTTTAAAAGAAAAGGGGGGACTGGAA
GGGCTAATTCACTCCCAACGAAGACAAGATCTGCTTTTTGCTTGTACTGGGTCTCTCTGGTTAGACCAGA
TCTGAGCCTGGGAGCTCTCTGGCTAACTAGGGAACCCACTGCTTAAGCCTCAATAAAGCTTGCCTTGAGT
GCTTCAAGTAGTGTGTGCCCGTCTGTTGTGTGACTCTGGTAACTAGAGATCCCTCAGACCCTTTTAGTCA
GTGTGGAAAATCTCTAGCAGTACGTATAGTAGTTCATGTCATCTTATTATTCAGTATTTATAACTTGCAA
AGAAATGAATATCAGAGAGTGAGAGGAACTTGTTTATTGCAGCTTATAATGGTTACAAATAAAGCAATAG
CATCACAAATTTCACAAATAAAGCATTTTTTTCACTGCATTCTAGTTGTGGTTTGTCCAAACTCATCAAT
GTATCTTATCATGTCTGGCTCTAGCTATCCCGCCCCTAACTCCGCCCATCCCGCCCCTAACTCCGCCCAG
TTCCGCCCATTCTCCGCCCCATGGCTGACTAATTTTTTTTATTTATGCAGAGGCCGAGGCCGCCTCGGCC
TCTGAGCTATTCCAGAAGTAGTGAGGAGGCTTTTTTGGAGGCCTAGGGACGTACCCAATTCGCCCTATAG
TGAGTCGTATTACGCGCGCTCACTGGCCGTCGTTTTACAACGTCGTGACTGGGAAAACCCTGGCGTTACC
CAACTTAATCGCCTTGCAGCACATCCCCCTTTCGCCAGCTGGCGTAATAGCGAAGAGGCCCGCACCGATC
GCCCTTCCCAACAGTTGCGCAGCCTGAATGGCGAATGGG
[124 nt withheld, positions 7250-7373]
C
[91 nt withheld, positions 7375-7465]
A
[49 nt withheld, positions 7467-7515]
CCTTTGACGTTGGAGTCCACGTTCTTT
[37 nt withheld, positions 7543-7579]
ACCCTATCTCGGTCTATTCTTTTGATTTATAAGGGATTTTGCCGATTTCGGCCTATTGGTTAAAAAATGA
GCTGATTTAACAAAAATTTAACGCGAATTTTAACAAAATATTAACGCTTACAATTTAGGTGGCACTTTTC
GGGGAAATGTGCGCGGAACCCCTATTTGTTTATTTTTCTAAATACATTCAAATATGTATCCGCTCATGAG
ACAATAACCCTGATAAATGCTTCAATAATATTGAAAAAGGAAGAGTATGAGTATTCAACATTTCCGTGTC
GCCCTTATTCCCTTTTTTGCGGCATTTTGCCTTCCTGTTTTTGCTCACCCAGAAACGCTGGTGAAAGTAA
AAGATGCTGAAGATCAGTTGGGTGCACGAGTGGGTTACATCGAACTGGATCTCAACAGCGGTAAGATCCT
TGAGAGTTTTCGCCCCGAAGAACGTTTTCCAATGATGAGCACTTTTAAAGTTCTGCTATGTGGCGCGGTA
TTATCCCGTATTGACGCCGGGCAAGAGCAACTCGGTCGCCGCATACACTATTCTCAGAATGACTTGGTTG
AGTACTCACCAGTCACAGAAAAGCATCTTACGGATGGCATGACAGTAAGAGAATTATGCAGTGCTGCCAT
AACCATGAGTGATAACACTGCGGCCAACTTACTTCTGACAACGATCGGAGGACCGAAGGAGCTAACCGCT
TTTTTGCACAACATGGGGGATCATGTAACTCGCCTTGATCGTTGGGAACCGGAGCTGAATGAAGCCATAC
CAAACGACGAGCGTGACACCACGATGCCTGTAGCAATGGCAACAACGTTGCGCAAACTATTAACTGGCGA
ACTACTTACTCTAGCTTCCCGGCAACAATTAATAGACTGGATGGAGGCGGATAAAGTTGCAGGACCACTT
CTGCGCTCGGCCCTTCCGGCTGGCTGGTTTATTGCTGATAAATCTGGAGCCGGTGAGCGTGGGTCTCGCG
GTATCATTGCAGCACTGGGGCCAGATGGTAAGCCCTCCCGTATCGTAGTTATCTACACGACGGGGAGTCA
GGCAACTATGGATGAACGAAATAGACAGATCGCTGAGATAGGTGCCTCACTGATTAAGCATTGGTAACTG
TCAGACCAAGTTTACTCATATATACTTTAGATTGATTTAAAACTTCATTTTTAATTTAAAAGGATCTAGG
TGAAGATCCTTTTTGATAATCTCATGACCAAAATCCCTTAACGTGAGTTTTCGTTCCACTGAGCGTCAGA
CCCCGTAGAAAAGATCAAAGGATCTTCTTGAGATCCTTTTTTTCTGCGCGTAATCTGCTGCTTGCAAACA
AAAAAACCACCGCTACCAGCGGTGGTTTGTTTGCCGGATCAAGAGCTACCAACTCTTTTTCCGAAGGTAA
CTGGCTTCAGCAGAGCGCAGATACCAAATACTGTTCTTCTAGTGTAGCCGTAGTTAGGCCACCACTTCAA
GAACTCTGTAGCACCGCCTACATACCTCGCTCTGCTAATCCTGTTACCAGTGGCTGCTGCCAGTGGCGAT
AAGTCGTGTCTTACCGGGTTGGACTCAAGACGATAGTTACCGGATAAGGCGCAGCGGTCGGGCTGAACGG
GGGGTTCGTGCACACAGCCCAGCTTGGAGCGAACGACCTACACCGAACTGAGATACCTACAGCGTGAGCT
ATGAGAAAGCGCCACGCTTCCCGAAGGGAGAAAGGCGGACAGGTATCCGGTAAGCGGCAGGGTCGGAACA
GGAGAGCGCACGAGGGAGCTTCCAGGGGGAAACGCCTGGTATCTTTATAGTCCTGTCGGGTTTCGCCACC
TCTGACTTGAGCGTCGATTTTTGTGATGCTCGTCAGGGGGGCGGAGCCTATGGAAAAACGCCAGCAACGC
GGCCTTTTTACGGTTCCTGGCCTTTTGCTGGCCTTTTGCTCACATGTTCTTTCCTGCGTTATCCCCTGAT
TCTGTGGATAACCGTATTACCGCCTTTGAGTGAGCTGATACCGCTCGCCGCAGCCGAACGACCGAGCGCA
GCGAGTCAGTGAGCGAGGAAGCGGAAGAGCGCCCAATACGCAAACCGCCTCTCCCCGCGCGTTGGCCGAT
TCATTAATGCAGCTGGCACGACAGGTTTCCCGACTGGAAAGCGGGCAGTGAGCGCAACGCAATTAATGTG
AGTTAGCTCACTCATTAGGCACCCCAGGCTTTACACTTTATGCTTCCGGCTCGTATGTTGTGTGGAATTG
TGAGCGGATAACAATTTCACACAGGAAACAGCTATGACCATGATTACGCCAAGCGCGCAATTAACCCTCA
CTAAAGGGAACAAAAGCTGGAGCTGCAAGC
Features (pLannotate 1.2.2; 32 found; start..end, strand, type, name):
      5..231     +  promoter       RSV promoter: Rous sarcoma virus enhancer/promoter
    232..412     +  LTR            5' LTR (truncated): truncated 5' long terminal repeat (LTR) from HIV-1
    459..584     +  misc_feature   HIV-1 Ψ: packaging signal of human immunodeficiency virus type 1
    568..931     +  CDS            HIV-1 gag (fragment): gag protein from human immunodeficiency virus 1; gag
   1077..1310    +  misc_feature   RRE: The Rev response element (RRE) of HIV-1 allows for Rev-dependent mRNA export from the nucleus to the cytoplasm.
   1687..1713    +  CDS            Rev (fragment): human immunodeficiency virus 1 (HIV-1) Rev protein; rev; enhances nuclear export of unspliced and incompletely spliced viral mRNAs
   1720..1743    +  promoter       SV40 promoter (fragment): SV40 early promoter
   1744..1815    +  promoter       SV40 promoter (fragment): SV40 enhancer and early promoter
   1839..1974    +  rep_origin     SV40 ori: SV40 origin of replication
   2020..2616    +  CDS            PuroR (fragment): puromycin N-acetyltransferase; pac from Streptomyces; confers resistance to puromycin
   2665..2782    +  misc_feature   cPPT/CTS: central polypurine tract and central termination sequence of HIV-1
   2847..2913    +  CDS            small t antigen (fragment): SV40 (simian virus 40) small t antigen
   2920..4098    +  promoter       EF-1α promoter: strong constitutive promoter for human elongation factor EF-1α
   4118..4411    +  CDS            ZNF138 (fragment): ZN138_HUMAN - Experimental evidence at protein level: Swiss-Prot protein existence level 1. May be involved in transcriptional regulation as a repressor. From Homo sapiens (Human).
   5600..5665    +  CDS            ZNF92 (fragment): ZNF92_HUMAN - Experimental evidence at protein level: Swiss-Prot protein existence level 1. May be involved in transcriptional regulation. From Homo sapiens (Human).
   5681..5734    +  promoter       U6 promoter (fragment): RNA polymerase III promoter for human U6 snRNA
   5776..6364    +  misc_feature   WPRE: woodchuck hepatitis virus posttranscriptional regulatory element
   6415..6434    +  misc_feature   cPPT/CTS (fragment): central polypurine tract and central termination sequence of HIV-1
   6436..6669    +  LTR            3' LTR (ΔU3): self-inactivating 3' long terminal repeat (LTR) from HIV-1
   6747..6868    +  polyA_signal   SV40 poly(A) signal: SV40 polyadenylation signal
   6908..7043    +  rep_origin     SV40 ori: SV40 origin of replication
   7064..7082    -  promoter       T7 promoter: promoter for bacteriophage T7 RNA polymerase
   7090..7245    +  CDS            lacZα (fragment): LacZα fragment of β-galactosidase; lacZ fragment
   7250..7678    +  rep_origin     f1 ori (sequence partly withheld): f1 bacteriophage origin of replication; arrow indicates direction of (+) strand synthesis
   7731..7835    +  promoter       AmpR promoter: bla
   7836..8696    +  CDS            AmpR: β-lactamase; bla; confers resistance to ampicillin, carbenicillin, and related antibiotics
   8867..9455    +  rep_origin     ori: high-copy-number ColE1/pMB1/pBR322/pUC origin of replication
   9638..9730    +  CDS            lacI (fragment): lac repressor; lacI; The lac repressor binds to the lac operator to inhibit transcription in E. coli. This inhibition can be relieved by adding lactose or isopropyl-β-D-thiogalactopyranoside (IPTG).
   9743..9764    +  protein_bind   CAP binding site: CAP binding activates transcription in the presence of cAMP. E. coli catabolite activator protein
   9779..9809    +  promoter       lac promoter: promoter for the E. coli lac operon
   9817..9833    +  protein_bind   lac operator: The lac repressor binds to the lac operator to inhibit transcription in E. coli. This inhibition can be relieved by adding lactose or isopropyl-β-D-thiogalactopyranoside (IPTG). lac repressor encoded by lacI
   9878..9896    +  promoter       T3 promoter: promoter for bacteriophage T3 RNA polymerase
