[The description below was written by a language model from this plasmid's Addgene catalogue record and pLannotate feature annotations shown in this document.]
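Description:
TFORF0775 is a third-generation-style, self-inactivating lentiviral expression plasmid built on the pLX_TRC317 backbone and carrying the human zinc-finger transcription factor ZNF92 as its open reading frame. It belongs to a barcoded transcription factor ORF collection in which each construct carries a unique 24-bp barcode, so that the overexpressed factor can be identified by sequencing in pooled screens. In bacteria it is maintained through a high-copy ColE1/pUC origin and selected with ampicillin via the β-lactamase gene. An f1 origin and remnants of a lac/lacZα cloning region are also present in the backbone.

The viral portion begins with an RSV promoter fused to a truncated HIV-1 5′ LTR, which drives Tat-independent production of the genomic RNA in packaging cells. It is followed by the Ψ packaging signal with a partial gag sequence, the Rev response element for nuclear export, and a cPPT/CTS element. It ends in a ΔU3 3′ LTR that inactivates the LTR promoter after integration, with an SV40 polyadenylation signal downstream. Within the provirus, an SV40 early promoter drives puromycin N-acetyltransferase for selection of transduced mammalian cells. A separate EF-1α promoter drives the ZNF92 ORF, with a WPRE downstream to enhance transcript stability and expression. The automated annotation labels only the ends of the ORF region, calling the 5′ portion ZNF138 and the 3′ end ZNF92. This probably reflects homology among related KRAB zinc-finger proteins rather than a chimeric insert. The barcode itself is not annotated, although a short U6 promoter fragment lies between the ORF and the WPRE. The depositor notes that the plasmid may be prone to recombination.
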