Addgene plasmid #142689: TFORF0775
Purpose: Lentiviral vector for overexpressing transcription factor ORFs with unique 24-bp barcodes. Barcodes facilitate identification of transcription factors in pooled screens.
Depositing lab: Feng Zhang. Depositing organization: Broad Institute. Publication: A transcription factor atlas of directed differentiation. Joung J, Ma S, Tay T, Geiger-Schuller KR, Kirchgatterer PC, Verdine VK, Guo B, Arias-Garcia MA, Allen WE, Singh A, Kuksenko O, Abudayyeh OO, Gootenberg JS, Fu Z, Macrae RK, Buenrostro JD, Regev A, Zhang F. Cell. 2023 Jan 5;186(1):209-229.e26. doi: 10.1016/j.cell.2022.11.026. PubMed 36608654.
Backbone
  Vector backbone: pLX_TRC317
  Backbone manufacturer: Broad Institute Genetic Perturbation Platform
  Backbone size w/o insert (bp): 8264
  Vector type: Mammalian Expression, Lentiviral
  Selectable markers: Puromycin
Growth in bacteria
  Bacterial resistance: Ampicillin, 100 μg/mL
  Growth temperature: 37°C
  Growth strain: NEB Stable
  Copy number: High Copy
Gene/Insert
  Gene/Insert name: ZNF92
  Species: H. sapiens (human)
  Insert size (bp): 1655
  Entrez Gene: ZNF92 (a.k.a. TF12, HPF12, HTF12)
  Promoter: EF1a
  Cloning method: Unknown
  Sequencing primers: 5′ GGGTGGAGACTGAAGTTAGGCCAG; 3′ CACATAGCGTAAAAGGAGCAACATAG
Terms and licenses: Academic/Nonprofit Terms; Industry Terms: Not Available to Industry
Depositor comments: NM_007139,ENST00000450302 . The transcription factor ORF portion of this plasmid was synthesized by Genewiz. Please test multiple small colonies in case of plasmid recombination. To make this collection available in a timely manner, a portion of this collection was not fully sequenced by Addgene. If an Addgene verified full plasmid sequence is not available, please contact us prior to placing an order to request the full sequence.
How to cite: TFORF0775 was a gift from Feng Zhang (Addgene plasmid # 142689 ; http://n2t.net/addgene:142689 ; RRID:Addgene_142689)
