>Addgene plasmid #142689 | TFORF0775 | depositor partial sequence | sequence record 280205 | Insert
ACCGCCACCATGGTAGACAAAACCCCAGTTATGTGTTCTCATTTTGCCCAAGATGTTTGGCCAGAGCACA
GCATAAAAGATTCTTTCCAAAAAGTGATACTGAGAACATATGGAAAATATGGACATGAGAATTTACAGCT
AAGAAAAGACCATAAAAGTGTGGATGCATGTAAGGTGTACAAAGGAGGTTATAATGGACTTAACCAGTGT
TTGACAACTACTGACAGCAAGATATTTCAGTGTGATAAATATGTGAAAGTCTTTCATAAATTTCCAAATG
TAAATAGAAATAAGATAAGACATACTGGAAAGAAACCTTTCAAATGTAAAAACCGTGGCAAATCATTTTG
CATGCTTTCACAATTAACTCAACATAAGAAAATTCATACTAGAGAGTATTCTTACAAATGTGAAGAATGT
GGTAAAGCCTTTAACTGGTCCTCAACCCTTACTAAACATAAGATAATTCATACTGGAGAAAAACCCTACA
AATGTGAAGAATGTGGCAAAGCTTTTAACCGGTCCTCAAATCTTACTAAACATAAAATAATTCATACTGG
AGAGAAACCCTACAAATGTGAAGAATGTGGCAAAGCTTTTAACCGGTCCTCAACCCTTACTAAACATAAA
AGAATTCATACAGAAGAGAAACCCTACAAATGTGAAGAATGTGGCAAGGCCTTTAACCAGTTCTCGATTC
TTAATAAACATAAGAGAATTCATATGGAAGATAAACCCTACAAATGTGAAGAATGTGGCAAAGCCTTTAG
AGTATTCTCAATTCTTAAAAAACATAAGATAATCCATACTGGGGAAAAACCATACAAATGTGAAGAATGT
GGCAAAGCCTTTAACCAGTTCTCAAACCTTACTAAACATAAGATAATTCATACTGGAGAGAAACCCTACA
AATGTGATGAATGTGGCAAAGCCTTTAACCAGTCCTCAACCCTTACTAAACATAAAAGAATTCATACGGG
AGAAAAACCCTACAAATGTGAAGAATGTGGCAAAGCTTTTAAACAGTCCTCAACCCTTACTGAACATAAG
ATAATTCATACTGGAGAGAAACCCTACAAATGTGAAAAATGTGGCAAGGCCTTTAGCTGGTCCTCAGCTT
TTACTAAACATAAGAGAAATCATATGGAAGATAAACCCTACAAATGTGAAGAATGTGGCAAAGCCTTTAG
TGTATTCTCAACCCTTACTAAACATAAAATAATTCATACTAGAGAAAAACCCTACAAATGTGAAGAATGT
GGCAAAGCCTTTAACCAGTCCTCAATTTTTACTAAACATAAGATAATTCACACTGAAGGGAAATCCTACA
AATGTGAAAAATGTGGCAATGCTTTTAACCAGTCCTCAAACCTTACTGCACGTAAGATAATTTATACTGG
AGAGAAACCCTACAAATATGAAGAATGTGACAAAGCCTTTAACAAGTTCTCAACCCTTATTACACATCAG
ATAATTTATACTGGAGAGAAACCCTGCAAACATGAATGTGGCAGAGCCTTTAACAAATCCTCAAATTATA
CTAAAGAGAAACTACAAACCTAGTAATGAACTAGTCCGTAACTTGAAAGTATTTCGATTTCTTGGCTTTA
TATATCTTGTGGAAAGGACGACCAGCTCGGCCTTTAGGATCACTT
