>Addgene plasmid #142689 | TFORF0775 | depositor partial sequence | sequence record 280206 | Barcode
CCAGCTCGGCCTTTAGGATCACTT
